>Addgene plasmid #221329 | pRetroX-TRE3G-IRSp53-T2A-Cdc42(G12V) | addgene full sequence | sequence record 439199 | Addgene NGS Result
GGATCCGCCACCATGGATTATAAAGACGATGACGACAAAATGTCCCTGAGCCGCTCCGAAGAAATGCACA
GATTGACTGAGAATGTATATAAAACTATTATGGAGCAATTCAACCCCTCACTTAGAAACTTTATAGCTAT
GGGTAAGAATTACGAGAAGGCCCTCGCAGGTGTGACCTTCGCTGCTAAAGGGTACTTCGATGCTCTCGTT
AAAATGGGCGAGTTGGCAAGTGAATCCCAGGGTTCTAAGGAGCTCGGAGACGTCCTGTTCCAAATGGCCG
AGGTCCACCGGCAAATACAGAATCAATTGGAAGAAACTCTCAAGTCTTTTCACAACGAACTGTTGACCCA
GCTGGAGCAAAAGGTCGAGCTTGACTCTCGGTATCTTTCCGCCGCACTTAAAAAGTACCAAACAGAGCAA
AGGTCTAAAGGAGACGCTCTCGACAAATGCCAGGCTGAACTGAAGAAATTGCGCAAAAAGTCCCAGGGCT
CCAAAAACCCTCAAAAATATTCCGATAAAGAACTCCAATACATTGATGCTATCTCTAACAAACAGGGGGA
ACTTGAGAATTATGTGTCAGACGGCTATAAGACTGCACTTACCGAGGAGCGAAGACGGTTTTGCTTTCTT
GTGGAAAAGCAGTGCGCAGTGGCTAAGAATAGCGCTGCTTATCATTCCAAAGGGAAGGAACTGTTGGCAC
AAAAGTTGCCACTCTGGCAACAAGCTTGTGCTGATCCAAATAAAATTCCTGATCGAGCTGTGCAGTTGAT
GCAACAGATGGCAAACTCAAACGGGTCTATCCTCCCATCAGCCTTGAGCGCTTCAAAATCTAATCTTGTG
ATCTCAGACCCTATACCCGGCGCAAAGCCCTTGCCTGTCCCCCCAGAACTTGCTCCTTTCGTTGGGAGGA
TGTCCGCCCAAGAAAACGTCCCTGTGATGAATGGGGTAGCCGGGCCCGACTCCGAGGACTACAACCCATG
GGCTGATAGAAAGGCCGCACAACCCAAATCTCTCTCACCCCCACAGAGTCAATCTAAACTCTCTGATTCA
TATAGCAATACTCTTCCTGTTAGGAAATCCGTAACCCCTAAAAACAGCTACGCCACCACCGAGAATAAAA
CTTTGCCTCGCAGCTCTAGTATGGCAGCTGGTCTCGAGAGAAATGGTAGGATGAGGGTAAAAGCAATTTT
CAGTCATGCTGCCGGCGACAATTCTACCCTCCTGTCCTTTAAGGAGGGTGATTTGATCACACTGTTGGTC
CCTGAGGCTCGAGATGGCTGGCATTACGGCGAGAGCGAAAAGACAAAGATGCGCGGGTGGTTTCCATTTA
GCTATACACGGGTACTTGATTCAGATGGCTCCGACCGACTTCACATGTCCCTGCAGCAAGGAAAATCCTC
AAGTACCGGCAATCTTTTGGACAAAGACGATCTGGCCCTCCCTCCACCTGATTACGGAACTTCTAGTCGC
GCATTCCCAACCCAGACCGCAGGAACATTTAAACAACGCCCATACAGCGTGGCCGTTCCTGCCTTTTCCC
AAGGTCTGGACGATTACGGAGCTCGGAGCGTTTCTCGGAATCCCTTTGCTAACGTCCATCTCAAACCAAC
CGTCACCAATGACCGCAGTGCTCCCCTGCTTTCTGGAAGCGGGGAGGGCAGGGGTTCCCTTCTGACCTGT
GGAGATGTCGAAGAGAATCCAGGTCCAGAGCAAAAGTTGATCTCCGAAGAAGATCTTATGCAAACAATCA
AGTGCGTAGTCGTCGGGGACGTAGCCGTGGGAAAAACATGCTTGCTCATATCCTATACAACCAATAAGTT
TCCAAGCGAGTACGTGCCTACTGTGTTTGATAATTATGCCGTCACAGTCATGATCGGGGGCGAGCCCTAT
ACACTGGGACTGTTCGATACTGCAGGTCAAGAGGACTACGACCGCCTTCGACCCCTGTCATATCCCCAAA
CCGATGTATTTTTGGTATGTTTCTCTGTCGTGAGTCCTTCAAGCTTTGAAAATGTTAAAGAGAAGTGGGT
ACCAGAAATTACTCATCACTGTCCTAAAACCCCTTTCCTGCTTGTGGGCACCCAGATTGATCTGCGAGAC
GATCCATCAACAATAGAGAAATTGGCAAAAAATAAACAAAAGCCTATTACACCAGAGACTGCCGAAAAAC
TCGCACGCGATCTTAAAGCAGTGAAATACGTCGAATGCTCAGCTTTGACTCAGAAAGGACTTAAGAACGT
CTTTGACGAAGCAATCCTGGCCGCTCTCGAACCCCCAGAGCCCAAAAAATCCCGGAGGTGTGTCCTTCTA
TGATAAGAATTCTACCGGGTAGGGGAGGCGCTTTTCCCAAGGCAGTCTGGAGCATGCGCTTTAGCAGCCC
CGCTGGGCACTTGGCGCTACACAAGTGGCCTCTGGCCTCGCACACATTCCACATCCACCGGTAGGCGCCA
ACCGGCTCCGTTCTTTGGTGGCCCCTTCGCGCCACCTTCTACTCCTCCCCTAGTCAGGAAGTTCCCCCCC
GCCCCGCAGCTCGCGTCGTGCAGGACGTGACAAATGGAAGTAGCACGTCTCACTAGTCTCGTGCAGATGG
ACAGCACCGCTGAGCAATGGAAGCGGGTAGGCCTTTGGGGCAGCGGCCAATAGCAGCTTTGCTCCTTCGC
TTTCTGGGCTCAGAGGCTGGGAAGGGGTGGGTCCGGGGGCGGGCTCAGGGGCGGGCTCAGGGGCGGGGCG
GGCGCCCGAAGGTCCTCCGGAGGCCCGGCATTCTGCACGCTTCAAAAGCGCACGTCTGCCGCGCTGTTCT
CCTCTTCCTCATCTCCGGGCCTTTCGACCTGCAGCCCAAGCTTACCATGACCGAGTACAAGCCCACGGTG
CGCCTCGCCACCCGCGACGACGTCCCCAGGGCCGTACGCACCCTCGCCGCCGCGTTCGCCGACTACCCCG
CCACGCGCCACACCGTCGATCCGGACCGCCACATCGAGCGGGTCACCGAGCTGCAAGAACTCTTCCTCAC
GCGCGTCGGGCTCGACATCGGCAAGGTGTGGGTCGCGGACGACGGCGCCGCGGTGGCGGTCTGGACCACG
CCGGAGAGCGTCGAAGCGGGGGCGGTGTTCGCCGAGATCGGCCCGCGCATGGCCGAGTTGAGCGGTTCCC
GGCTGGCCGCGCAGCAACAGATGGAAGGCCTCCTGGCGCCGCACCGGCCCAAGGAGCCCGCGTGGTTCCT
GGCCACCGTCGGCGTCTCGCCCGACCACCAGGGCAAGGGTCTGGGCAGCGCCGTCGTGCTCCCCGGAGTG
GAGGCGGCCGAGCGCGCCGGGGTGCCCGCCTTCCTGGAGACCTCCGCGCCCCGCAACCTCCCCTTCTACG
AGCGGCTCGGCTTCACCGTCACCGCCGACGTCGAGGTGCCCGAAGGACCGCGCACCTGGTGCATGACCCG
CAAGCCCGGTGCCTGACGCCCGCCCCACGACCCGCAGCGCCCGACCGAAAGGAGCGCACGACCCCATGCA
TCGGCGTCTCGAGATATCAGTGGTCCAGGCTCTAGTTTTGACTCAACAATATCACCAGCTGAAGCCTATA
GAGTACGAGCCATAGATAAAATAAAAGATTTTATTTAGTCTCCAGAAAAAGGGGGGAATGAAAGACCCCA
CCTGTAGGTTTGGCAAGCTAGCTTAAGTAACGCCATTTTGCAAGGCATGGAAAAATACATAACTGAGAAT
AGAGAAGTTCAGATCAAGGTCAGGAACAGATGGAACAGGGTCGACCCTAGAGAACCATCAGATGTTTCCA
GGGTGCCCCAAGGACCTGAAATGACCCTGTGCCTTATTTGAACTAACCAATCAGTTCGCTTCTCGCTTCT
GTTCGCGCGCTTCTGCTCCCCGAGCTCAATAAAAGAGCCCACAACCCCTCACTCGGGGCGCCAGTCCTCC
GATTGACTGAGTCGCCCGGGTACCCGTGTATCCAATAAACCCTCTTGCAGTTGCATCCGACTTGTGGTCT
CGCTGTTCCTTGGGAGGGTCTCCTCTGAGTGATTGACTACCCGTCAGCGGGGGTCTTTCATTTGGGGGCT
CGTCCGGGATCGGGAGACCCCTGCCCAGGGACCACCGACCCACCACCGGGAGGTAAGCTGGCTGCCTCGC
GCGTTTCGGTGATGACGGTGAAAACCTCTGACACATGCAGCTCCCGGAGACGGTCACAGCTTGTCTGTAA
GCGGATGCCGGGAGCAGACAAGCCCGTCAGGGCGCGTCAGCGGGTGTTGGCGGGTGTCGGGGCGCAGCCA
TGACCCAGTCACGTAGCGATAGCGGAGTGTAGATCCGGCTGTGGAATGTGTGTCAGTTAGGGTGTGGAAA
GTCCCCAGGCTCCCCAGCAGGCAGAAGTATGCAAAGCATGCATCTCAATTAGTCAGCAACCAGGTGTGGA
AAGTCCCCAGGCTCCCCAGCAGGCAGAAGTATGCAAAGCATGCATCTCAATTAGTCAGCAACCATAGTCC
CGCCCCTAACTCCGCCCATCCCGCCCCTAACTCCGCCCAGTTCCGCCCATTCTCCGCCCCATGGCTGACT
AATTTTTTTTATTTATGCAGAGGCCGAGGCCGCCTCGGCCTCTGAGCTATTCCAGAAGTAGTGAGGAGGC
TTTTTTGGAGGCCTAGGCTTTTGCAAAAAGCTTACTGGCTTAACTATGCGGCATCAGAGCAGATTGTACT
GAGAGTGCACCATATGCGGTGTGAAATACCGCACAGATGCGTAAGGAGAAAATACCGCATCAGGCGCTCT
TCCGCTTCCTCGCTCACTGACTCGCTGCGCTCGGTCGTTCGGCTGCGGCGAGCGGTATCAGCTCACTCAA
AGGCGGTAATACGGTTATCCACAGAATCAGGGGATAACGCAGGAAAGAACATGTGAGCAAAAGGCCAGCA
AAAGGCCAGGAACCGTAAAAAGGCCGCGTTGCTGGCGTTTTTCCATAGGCTCCGCCCCCCTGACGAGCAT
CACAAAAATCGACGCTCAAGTCAGAGGTGGCGAAACCCGACAGGACTATAAAGATACCAGGCGTTTCCCC
CTGGAAGCTCCCTCGTGCGCTCTCCTGTTCCGACCCTGCCGCTTACCGGATACCTGTCCGCCTTTCTCCC
TTCGGGAAGCGTGGCGCTTTCTCATAGCTCACGCTGTAGGTATCTCAGTTCGGTGTAGGTCGTTCGCTCC
AAGCTGGGCTGTGTGCACGAACCCCCCGTTCAGCCCGACCGCTGCGCCTTATCCGGTAACTATCGTCTTG
AGTCCAACCCGGTAAGACACGACTTATCGCCACTGGCAGCAGCCACTGGTAACAGGATTAGCAGAGCGAG
GTATGTAGGCGGTGCTACAGAGTTCTTGAAGTGGTGGCCTAACTACGGCTACACTAGAAGGACAGTATTT
GGTATCTGCGCTCTGCTGAAGCCAGTTACCTTCGGAAAAAGAGTTGGTAGCTCTTGATCCGGCAAACAAA
CCACCGCTGGTAGCGGTGGTTTTTTTGTTTGCAAGCAGCAGATTACGCGCAGAAAAAAAGGATCTCAAGA
AGATCCTTTGATCTTTTCTACGGGGTCTGACGCTCAGTGGAACGAAAACTCACGTTAAGGGATTTTGGTC
ATGAGATTATCAAAAAGGATCTTCACCTAGATCCTTTTAAATTAAAAATGAAGTTTTAAATCAATCTAAA
GTATATATGAGTAAACTTGGTCTGACAGTTACCAATGCTTAATCAGTGAGGCACCTATCTCAGCGATCTG
TCTATTTCGTTCATCCATAGTTGCCTGACTCCCCGTCGTGTAGATAACTACGATACGGGAGGGCTTACCA
TCTGGCCCCAGTGCTGCAATGATACCGCGAGACCCACGCTCACCGGCTCCAGATTTATCAGCAATAAACC
AGCCAGCCGGAAGGGCCGAGCGCAGAAGTGGTCCTGCAACTTTATCCGCCTCCATCCAGTCTATTAATTG
TTGCCGGGAAGCTAGAGTAAGTAGTTCGCCAGTTAATAGTTTGCGCAACGTTGTTGCCATTGCTGCAGGC
ATCGTGGTGTCACGCTCGTCGTTTGGTATGGCTTCATTCAGCTCCGGTTCCCAACGATCAAGGCGAGTTA
CATGATCCCCCATGTTGTGCAAAAAAGCGGTTAGCTCCTTCGGTCCTCCGATCGTTGTCAGAAGTAAGTT
GGCCGCAGTGTTATCACTCATGGTTATGGCAGCACTGCATAATTCTCTTACTGTCATGCCATCCGTAAGA
TGCTTTTCTGTGACTGGTGAGTACTCAACCAAGTCATTCTGAGAATAGTGTATGCGGCGACCGAGTTGCT
CTTGCCCGGCGTCAACACGGGATAATACCGCGCCACATAGCAGAACTTTAAAAGTGCTCATCATTGGAAA
ACGTTCTTCGGGGCGAAAACTCTCAAGGATCTTACCGCTGTTGAGATCCAGTTCGATGTAACCCACTCGT
GCACCCAACTGATCTTCAGCATCTTTTACTTTCACCAGCGTTTCTGGGTGAGCAAAAACAGGAAGGCAAA
ATGCCGCAAAAAAGGGAATAAGGGCGACACGGAAATGTTGAATACTCATACTCTTCCTTTTTCAATATTA
TTGAAGCATTTATCAGGGTTATTGTCTCATGAGCGGATACATATTTGAATGTATTTAGAAAAATAAACAA
ATAGGGGTTCCGCGCACATTTCCCCGAAAAGTGCCACCTGACGTCTAAGAAACCATTATTATCATGACAT
TAACCTATAAAAATAGGCGTATCACGAGGCCCTTTCGTCTTCAAGAATTAGCTTGGCCATTGCATACGTT
GTATCCATATCATAATATGTACATTTATATTGGCTCATGTCCAACATTACCGCCATGTTGACATTGATTA
TTGACTAGTTATTAATAGTAATCAATTACGGGGTCATTAGTTCATAGCCCATATATGGAGTTCCGCGTTA
CATAACTTACGGTAAATGGCCCGCCTGGCTGACCGCCCAACGACCCCCGCCCATTGACGTCAATAATGAC
GTATGTTCCCATAGTAACGCCAATAGGGACTTTCCATTGACGTCAATGGGTGGAGTATTTACGGTAAACT
GCCCACTTGGCAGTACATCAAGTGTATCATATGCCAAGTACGCCCCCTATTGACGTCAATGACGGTAAAT
GGCCCGCCTGGCATTATGCCCAGTACATGACCTTATGGGACTTTCCTACTTGGCAGTACATCTACGTATT
AGTCATCGCTATTACCATGGTGATGCGGTTTTGGCAGTACATCAATGGGCGTGGATAGCGGTTTGACTCA
CGGGGATTTCCAAGTCTCCACCCCATTGACGTCAATGGGAGTTTGTTTTGGCACCAAAATCAACGGGACT
TTCCAAAATGTCGTAACAACTCCGCCCCATTGACGCAAATGGGCGGTAGGCGTGTACGGTGGGAGGTCTA
TATAAGCAGAGCTCAATAAAAGAGCCCACAACCCCTCACTCGGCGCGCCAGTCTTCCGATAGACTGCGTC
GCCCGGGTACCCGTATTCCCAATAAAGCCTCTTGCTGTTTGCATCCGAATCGTGGTCTCGCTGTTCCTTG
GGAGGGTCTCCTCTGAGTGATTGACTACCCACGACGGGGGTCTTTCATTTGGGGGCTCGTCCGGGATTTG
GAGACCCCTGCCCAGGGACCACCGACCCACCACCGGGAGGTAAGCTGGCCAGCAACTTATCTGTGTCTGT
CCGATTGTCTAGTGTCTATGTTTGATGTTATGCGCCTGCGTCTGTACTAGTTAGCTAACTAGCTCTGTAT
CTGGCGGACCCGTGGTGGAACTGACGAGTTCTGAACACCCGGCCGCAACCCTGGGAGACGTCCCAGGGAC
TTTGGGGGCCGTTTTTGTGGCCCGACCTGAGGAAGGGAGTCGATGTGGAATCCGACCCCGTCAGGATATG
TGGTTCTGGTAGGAGACGAGAACCTAAAACAGTTCCCGCCTCCGTCTGAATTTTTGCTTTCGGTTTGGAA
CCGAAGCCGCGCGTCTTGTCTGCTGCAGCGCTGCAGCATCGTTCTGTGTTGTCTCTGTCTGACTGTGTTT
CTGTATTTGTCTGAAAATTAGGGCCAGACTGTTACCACTCCCTTAAGTTTGACCTTAGGTCACTGGAAAG
ATGTCGAGCGGATCGCTCACAACCAGTCGGTAGATGTCAAGAAGAGACGTTGGGTTACCTTCTGCTCTGC
AGAATGGCCAACCTTTAACGTCGGATGGCCGCGAGACGGCACCTTTAACCGAGACCTCATCACCCAGGTT
AAGATCAAGGTCTTTTCACCTGGCCCGCATGGACACCCAGACCAGGTCCCCTACATCGTGACCTGGGAAG
CCTTGGCTTTTGACCCCCCTCCCTGGGTCAAGCCCTTTGTACACCCTAAGCCTCCGCCTCCTCTTCCTCC
ATCCGCCCCGTCTCTCCCCCTTGAACCTCCTCGTTCGACCCCGCCTCGATCCTCCCTTTATCCAGCCCTC
ACTCCTTCTCTAGGCGCCGGAATTGAAGATCTCGATGAGGCCCTTTCGTCTTCACTCGAGTTTACTCCCT
ATCAGTGATAGAGAACGTATGAAGAGTTTACTCCCTATCAGTGATAGAGAACGTATGCAGACTTTACTCC
CTATCAGTGATAGAGAACGTATAAGGAGTTTACTCCCTATCAGTGATAGAGAACGTATGACCAGTTTACT
CCCTATCAGTGATAGAGAACGTATCTACAGTTTACTCCCTATCAGTGATAGAGAACGTATATCCAGTTTA
CTCCCTATCAGTGATAGAGAACGTATGTCGAGGTAGGCGTGTACGGTGGGCGCCTATAAAAGCAGAGCTC
GTTTAGTGAACCGTCAGATCGCCTGGAGCAATTCCACAACACTTTTGTCTTATACTT
Features (pLannotate 1.2.2; 19 found; start..end, strand, type, name):
     40..1644    +  CDS            Baiap2: BAIP2_MOUSE - Experimental evidence at protein level: Swiss-Prot protein existence level 1. Adapter protein that links membrane-bound small G-proteins to cytoplasmic effector proteins. Necessary for CDC42-mediated reorganization of the actin cytoskeleton and for RAC1-mediated membrane ruffling. Involved in the regulation of the actin cytoskeleton by WASF family members and the Arp2/3 complex. Plays a role in neurite growth. Acts syngeristically with ENAH to promote filipodia formation. Plays a role in the reorganization of the actin cytoskeleton in response to bacterial infection. Participates
   1738..2310    +  CDS            CDC42: CDC42_BOVIN - Experimental evidence at protein level: Swiss-Prot protein existence level 1. Plasma membrane-associated small GTPase which cycles between an active GTP-bound and an inactive GDP-bound state. In active state binds to a variety of effector proteins to regulate cellular responses. Involved in epithelial cell polarization processes. Regulates the bipolar attachment of spindle microtubules to kinetochores before chromosome congression in metaphase. Regulates cell migration. In neurons, plays a role in the extension and maintenance of the formation of filopodia, thin and actin-rich su
   2327..2826    +  promoter       PGK promoter: mouse phosphoglycerate kinase 1 promoter
   2847..3446    +  CDS            PuroR: puromycin N-acetyltransferase; pac from Streptomyces alboniger; confers resistance to puromycin
   3513..3585    +  CDS            env (fragment): murine leukemia virus gPr80 envelope polyprotein precursor; env; proteolytically cleaved into gp70SU and p15TM subunits
   3627..4052    +  LTR            3' LTR (ΔU3): self-inactivating 3' long terminal repeat (LTR) from Moloney murine leukemia virus
   4121..4161    +  CDS            rop (fragment): Rop protein, which maintains plasmids at low copy number; rop
   4263..4301    +  misc_feature   bom (fragment): basis of mobility region from pBR322
   4318..4647    +  promoter       SV40 promoter: SV40 enhancer and early promoter
   4653..4754    +  misc_feature   bom (fragment): basis of mobility region from pBR322
   4940..5528    -  rep_origin     ori: high-copy-number ColE1/pMB1/pBR322/pUC origin of replication
   5699..6559    -  CDS            AmpR: β-lactamase; bla; confers resistance to ampicillin, carbenicillin, and related antibiotics
   6560..6664    -  promoter       AmpR promoter: bla
   6850..7229    +  enhancer       CMV enhancer: human cytomegalovirus immediate early enhancer
   7230..7433    +  promoter       CMV promoter: human cytomegalovirus (CMV) immediate early promoter
   7434..7609    +  LTR            5' LTR (truncated): truncated long terminal repeat from Moloney murine sarcoma virus
   7731..8005    +  misc_feature   MESV Ψ (fragment): packaging signal of murine embryonic stem cell virus
   8072..8488    +  CDS            gag (truncated): truncated Moloney murine leukemia virus (MMLV) gag gene lacking the start codon
   8528..8877    +  promoter       TRE3GV promoter: 3rd-generation Tet-responsive promoter that can be activated by binding of Tet-On® 3G, optimized for retroviral and lentiviral vectors
