[The description below was written by a language model from this plasmid's Addgene catalogue record and pLannotate feature annotations shown in this document.]
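Description:
pRetroX-TRE3G-IRSp53-T2A-Cdc42(G12V) is a self-inactivating gammaretroviral transfer vector built on the pRetroX-TRE3G backbone for doxycycline-inducible expression of two mouse proteins in mammalian cells. In bacteria it is maintained through a high-copy ColE1/pUC-type origin and selected with ampicillin via the β-lactamase gene. The viral portion consists of a hybrid 5′ end in which the CMV enhancer and promoter drive a truncated LTR, followed by a packaging signal and a truncated gag fragment lacking its start codon. It ends in a U3-deleted Moloney murine leukemia virus 3′ LTR. This layout allows genomic RNA to be produced and encapsidated in packaging cells, while the integrated provirus lacks LTR promoter activity, so the internal promoters control expression.

The payload sits downstream of the TRE3GV promoter, a third-generation Tet-responsive promoter that is activated by the Tet-On 3G transactivator. No transactivator is annotated on this plasmid, so it would have to be supplied separately. According to the record, the insert, cloned between BamHI and EcoRI, encodes FLAG-tagged IRSp53 (Baiap2) joined by a T2A self-cleaving peptide to HA-tagged Cdc42 carrying the G12V substitution. The feature table annotates the two coding regions but not the epitope tags or the T2A. The 2A linkage lets both proteins be made from one inducible transcript as separate polypeptides. IRSp53 is an adapter that links small GTPases to actin-remodelling effectors, and G12V is generally regarded as an activating, GTPase-deficient change in Cdc42. A separate PGK promoter drives puromycin N-acetyltransferase for selection of transduced cells. The construct is intended for generating stable cell populations in which co-expression of IRSp53 and mutant Cdc42 can be switched on with doxycycline.
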