Addgene plasmid #221329: pRetroX-TRE3G-IRSp53-T2A-Cdc42(G12V)
Purpose: Dox-inducible expression of FLAG-IRSp53-T2A-HA-Cdc42 G12V in mammalian cells by retroviral transduction
Depositing lab: Jonathan Kagan. Depositing organization: Boston Children's Hospital. Publication: pLxIS-containing domains are biochemically flexible regulators of interferons and metabolism. Landau LM, Chaudhary N, Tien YC, Rogozinska M, Joshi S, Yao C, Crowley J, Hullahalli K, Campbell IW, Waldor MK, Haigis M, Kagan JC. Mol Cell. 2024 Jul 11;84(13):2436-2454.e10. doi: 10.1016/j.molcel.2024.05.030. Epub 2024 Jun 25. PubMed 38925114.
Backbone
  Vector backbone: pRetroX-TRE3G
  Vector type: Retroviral
Growth in bacteria
  Bacterial resistance: Ampicillin, 100 μg/mL
  Growth temperature: 37°C
  Growth strain: NEB Stable
  Copy number: High Copy
Gene/Insert
  Gene/Insert name: FLAG-IRSp53 and HA-Cdc42(G12V)
  Species: M. musculus (mouse)
  Mutation: G12V
  Entrez Gene: Baiap2 (a.k.a. IRSp53); Cdc42
  Promoter: TRE3G
  Cloning method: Restriction Enzyme; 5′ cloning site BamHI (not destroyed); 3′ cloning site EcoRI (not destroyed)
Terms and licenses: Academic/Nonprofit Terms; Industry Terms: Not Available to Industry
How to cite: pRetroX-TRE3G-IRSp53-T2A-Cdc42(G12V) was a gift from Jonathan Kagan (Addgene plasmid # 221329 ; http://n2t.net/addgene:221329 ; RRID:Addgene_221329)
